>Addgene plasmid #147525 | pGEX-6P-1-HsTNRC6A_1209-1709-F1359A_S | depositor full sequence | sequence record 289972 | Full Sequence
ACGTTATCGACTGCACGGTGCACCAATGCTTCTGGCGTCAGGCAGCCATCGGAAGCTGTGGTATGGCTGT
GCAGGTCGTAAATCACTGCATAATTCGTGTCGCTCAAGGCGCACTCCCGTTCTGGATAATGTTTTTTGCG
CCGACATCATAACGGTTCTGGCAAATATTCTGAAATGAGCTGTTGACAATTAATCATCGGCTCGTATAAT
GTGTGGAATTGTGAGCGGATAACAATTTCACACAGGAAACAGTATTCATGTCCCCTATACTAGGTTATTG
GAAAATTAAGGGCCTTGTGCAACCCACTCGACTTCTTTTGGAATATCTTGAAGAAAAATATGAAGAGCAT
TTGTATGAGCGCGATGAAGGTGATAAATGGCGAAACAAAAAGTTTGAATTGGGTTTGGAGTTTCCCAATC
TTCCTTATTATATTGATGGTGATGTTAAATTAACACAGTCTATGGCCATCATACGTTATATAGCTGACAA
GCACAACATGTTGGGTGGTTGTCCAAAAGAGCGTGCAGAGATTTCAATGCTTGAAGGAGCGGTTTTGGAT
ATTAGATACGGTGTTTCGAGAATTGCATATAGTAAAGACTTTGAAACTCTCAAAGTTGATTTTCTTAGCA
AGCTACCTGAAATGCTGAAAATGTTCGAAGATCGTTTATGTCATAAAACATATTTAAATGGTGATCATGT
AACCCATCCTGACTTCATGTTGTATGACGCTCTTGATGTTGTTTTATACATGGACCCAATGTGCCTGGAT
GCGTTCCCAAAATTAGTTTGTTTTAAAAAACGTATTGAAGCTATCCCACAAATTGATAAGTACTTGAAAT
CCAGCAAGTATATAGCATGGCCTTTGCAGGGCTGGCAAGCCACGTTTGGTGGTGGCGACCATCCTCCAAA
ATCGGATCTGGAAGTTCTGTTCCAGGGGCCCCTGGGATCCCCAAACCTGTTGGTGAAGCAGCAGACTCCA
CCATCTCAGCAGCAGCCACTCCATCAGCCAGCCATGAAGTCTTTCCTTGACAATGTCATGCCCCACACTA
CACCTGAGCTGCAAAAAGGGCCATCACCAATAAATGCTTTCAGCAACTTCCCTATAGGCTTGAACTCAAA
CTTGAATGTAAATATGGATATGAACAGTATTAAAGAGCCACAGTCAAGACTAAGGAAGTGGACGACAGTG
GACAGCATTTCTGTGAACACATCTTTGGATCAAAACTCCAGCAAACATGGTGCTATTTCAAGTGGTTTCA
GGCTGGAAGAGTCTCCATTTGTTCCCTATGACTTTATGAACAGCAGTACTTCACCAGCCAGTCCTCCAGG
TTCAATAGGAGATGGCTGGCCACGTGCCAAATCGCCTAACGGCTCTAGCAGTGTTAATTGGCCACCAGAA
GCTCGTCCTGGTGAGCCATGGAAAGGTTATCCAAACATTGACCCTGAAACTGACCCTTACGTCACTCCTG
GCAGTGTCATAAACAATCTTTCAATTAATACTGTGCGGGAAGTTGACCACCTCAGGGACAGGAACAGTGG
GTCATCCTCATCCTTGAACACCACGCTGCCTTCAACTAGTGCCTGGTCATCCATTCGTGCCTCCAACTAC
AACGTTCCCCTCAGCAGTACAGCACAAAGCACTTCAGCCAGAAATAGTGATTCCAAATTGACATGGTCTC
CTGGTTCAGTTACAAACACCTCTCTGGCTCATGAGCTGTGGAAGGTCCCTTTGCCACCTAAAAACATCAC
TGCTCCGTCCCGCCCACCTCCGGGACTGACTGGTCAGAAGCCACCCTTGTCTACGTGGGATAATTCTCCC
CTTCGTATAGGTGGAGGATGGGGAAATTCTGACGCCAGATATACCCCAGGTTCCAGCTGGGGTGAGAGCA
GCTCAGGGAGAATAACAAATTGGCTTGTTCTAAAAAACCTTACACCTCAGATCGATGGCTCAACTCTGCG
CACTCTGTGCATGCAGCACGGCCCGCTGATCACATTCCACCTGAACCTCCCTCACGGAAATGCTCTGGTC
CGCTACAGTTCAAAAGAAGAGGTAGTGGAGGCACAAAAGTCTCTGCACATGTGTGTACTGGGGAACACTA
CTATTCTTGCTGAGTTTGCCAGTGAAGAGGAGATCAGTCGTTTCTTTGCACAAAGCCAGTCTCTGACCCC
TTCTCCCGGCTGGCAGTCTCTCGGGTCCAGCCAGAGCCGGCTGGGCTCCCTCGACTGTTCCCACTCATTC
TCCAGCCGGACCGATCTCAATCACTGGAATGGTGCTGGGCTGTCGGGAACTAACTGTGGAGACCTTCACG
GCACTTCACTCTGGGGGACCCCGCATTATTCCACAAGCCTGTGGGGTCCCCCAAGCAGCAGCGACCCCCG
AGGAATTAGCAGCCCATCTCCCATTAACGCTTTTCTTTCTGTTGACCACCTGGGTGGGGGTGGAGAGTCC
ATGTAAGCGGCCGCATCGTGACTGACTGACGATCTGCCTCGCGCGTTTCGGTGATGACGGTGAAAACCTC
TGACACATGCAGCTCCCGGAGACGGTCACAGCTTGTCTGTAAGCGGATGCCGGGAGCAGACAAGCCCGTC
AGGGCGCGTCAGCGGGTGTTGGCGGGTGTCGGGGCGCAGCCATGACCCAGTCACGTAGCGATAGCGGAGT
GTATAATTCTTGAAGACGAAAGGGCCTCGTGATACGCCTATTTTTATAGGTTAATGTCATGATAATAATG
GTTTCTTAGACGTCAGGTGGCACTTTTCGGGGAAATGTGCGCGGAACCCCTATTTGTTTATTTTTCTAAA
TACATTCAAATATGTATCCGCTCATGAGACAATAACCCTGATAAATGCTTCAATAATATTGAAAAAGGAA
GAGTATGAGTATTCAACATTTCCGTGTCGCCCTTATTCCCTTTTTTGCGGCATTTTGCCTTCCTGTTTTT
GCTCACCCAGAAACGCTGGTGAAAGTAAAAGATGCTGAAGATCAGTTGGGTGCACGAGTGGGTTACATCG
AACTGGATCTCAACAGCGGTAAGATCCTTGAGAGTTTTCGCCCCGAAGAACGTTTTCCAATGATGAGCAC
TTTTAAAGTTCTGCTATGTGGCGCGGTATTATCCCGTGTTGACGCCGGGCAAGAGCAACTCGGTCGCCGC
ATACACTATTCTCAGAATGACTTGGTTGAGTACTCACCAGTCACAGAAAAGCATCTTACGGATGGCATGA
CAGTAAGAGAATTATGCAGTGCTGCCATAACCATGAGTGATAACACTGCGGCCAACTTACTTCTGACAAC
GATCGGAGGACCGAAGGAGCTAACCGCTTTTTTGCACAACATGGGGGATCATGTAACTCGCCTTGATCGT
TGGGAACCGGAGCTGAATGAAGCCATACCAAACGACGAGCGTGACACCACGATGCCTGCAGCAATGGCAA
CAACGTTGCGCAAACTATTAACTGGCGAACTACTTACTCTAGCTTCCCGGCAACAATTAATAGACTGGAT
GGAGGCGGATAAAGTTGCAGGACCACTTCTGCGCTCGGCCCTTCCGGCTGGCTGGTTTATTGCTGATAAA
TCTGGAGCCGGTGAGCGTGGGTCTCGCGGTATCATTGCAGCACTGGGGCCAGATGGTAAGCCCTCCCGTA
TCGTAGTTATCTACACGACGGGGAGTCAGGCAACTATGGATGAACGAAATAGACAGATCGCTGAGATAGG
TGCCTCACTGATTAAGCATTGGTAACTGTCAGACCAAGTTTACTCATATATACTTTAGATTGATTTAAAA
CTTCATTTTTAATTTAAAAGGATCTAGGTGAAGATCCTTTTTGATAATCTCATGACCAAAATCCCTTAAC
GTGAGTTTTCGTTCCACTGAGCGTCAGACCCCGTAGAAAAGATCAAAGGATCTTCTTGAGATCCTTTTTT
TCTGCGCGTAATCTGCTGCTTGCAAACAAAAAAACCACCGCTACCAGCGGTGGTTTGTTTGCCGGATCAA
GAGCTACCAACTCTTTTTCCGAAGGTAACTGGCTTCAGCAGAGCGCAGATACCAAATACTGTCCTTCTAG
TGTAGCCGTAGTTAGGCCACCACTTCAAGAACTCTGTAGCACCGCCTACATACCTCGCTCTGCTAATCCT
GTTACCAGTGGCTGCTGCCAGTGGCGATAAGTCGTGTCTTACCGGGTTGGACTCAAGACGATAGTTACCG
GATAAGGCGCAGCGGTCGGGCTGAACGGGGGGTTCGTGCACACAGCCCAGCTTGGAGCGAACGACCTACA
CCGAACTGAGATACCTACAGCGTGAGCTATGAGAAAGCGCCACGCTTCCCGAAGGGAGAAAGGCGGACAG
GTATCCGGTAAGCGGCAGGGTCGGAACAGGAGAGCGCACGAGGGAGCTTCCAGGGGGAAACGCCTGGTAT
CTTTATAGTCCTGTCGGGTTTCGCCACCTCTGACTTGAGCGTCGATTTTTGTGATGCTCGTCAGGGGGGC
GGAGCCTATGGAAAAACGCCAGCAACGCGGCCTTTTTACGGTTCCTGGCCTTTTGCTGGCCTTTTGCTCA
CATGTTCTTTCCTGCGTTATCCCCTGATTCTGTGGATAACCGTATTACCGCCTTTGAGTGAGCTGATACC
GCTCGCCGCAGCCGAACGACCGAGCGCAGCGAGTCAGTGAGCGAGGAAGCGGAAGAGCGCCTGATGCGGT
ATTTTCTCCTTACGCATCTGTGCGGTATTTCACACCGCATAAATTCCGACACCATCGAATGGTGCAAAAC
CTTTCGCGGTATGGCATGATAGCGCCCGGAAGAGAGTCAATTCAGGGTGGTGAATGTGAAACCAGTAACG
TTATACGATGTCGCAGAGTATGCCGGTGTCTCTTATCAGACCGTTTCCCGCGTGGTGAACCAGGCCAGCC
ACGTTTCTGCGAAAACGCGGGAAAAAGTGGAAGCGGCGATGGCGGAGCTGAATTACATTCCCAACCGCGT
GGCACAACAACTGGCGGGCAAACAGTCGTTGCTGATTGGCGTTGCCACCTCCAGTCTGGCCCTGCACGCG
CCGTCGCAAATTGTCGCGGCGATTAAATCTCGCGCCGATCAACTGGGTGCCAGCGTGGTGGTGTCGATGG
TAGAACGAAGCGGCGTCGAAGCCTGTAAAGCGGCGGTGCACAATCTTCTCGCGCAACGCGTCAGTGGGCT
GATCATTAACTATCCGCTGGATGACCAGGATGCCATTGCTGTGGAAGCTGCCTGCACTAATGTTCCGGCG
TTATTTCTTGATGTCTCTGACCAGACACCCATCAACAGTATTATTTTCTCCCATGAAGACGGTACGCGAC
TGGGCGTGGAGCATCTGGTCGCATTGGGTCACCAGCAAATCGCGCTGTTAGCGGGCCCATTAAGTTCTGT
CTCGGCGCGTCTGCGTCTGGCTGGCTGGCATAAATATCTCACTCGCAATCAAATTCAGCCGATAGCGGAA
CGGGAAGGCGACTGGAGTGCCATGTCCGGTTTTCAACAAACCATGCAAATGCTGAATGAGGGCATCGTTC
CCACTGCGATGCTGGTTGCCAACGATCAGATGGCGCTGGGCGCAATGCGCGCCATTACCGAGTCCGGGCT
GCGCGTTGGTGCGGATATCTCGGTAGTGGGATACGACGATACCGAAGACAGCTCATGTTATATCCCGCCG
TCAACCACCATCAAACAGGATTTTCGCCTGCTGGGGCAAACCAGCGTGGACCGCTTGCTGCAACTCTCTC
AGGGCCAGGCGGTGAAGGGCAATCAGCTGTTGCCCGTCTCACTGGTGAAAAGAAAAACCACCCTGGCGCC
CAATACGCAAACCGCCTCTCCCCGCGCGTTGGCCGATTCATTAATGCAGCTGGCACGACAGGTTTCCCGA
CTGGAAAGCGGGCAGTGAGCGCAACGCAATTAATGTGAGTTAGCTCACTCATTAGGCACCCCAGGCTTTA
CACTTTATGCTTCCGGCTCGTATGTTGTGTGGAATTGTGAGCGGATAACAATTTCACACAGGAAACAGCT
ATGACCATGATTACGGATTCACTGGCCGTCGTTTTACAACGTCGTGACTGGGAAAACCCTGGCGTTACCC
AACTTAATCGCCTTGCAGCACATCCCCCTTTCGCCAGCTGGCGTAATAGCGAAGAGGCCCGCACCGATCG
CCCTTCCCAACAGTTGCGCAGCCTGAATGGCGAATGGCGCTTTGCCTGGTTTCCGGCACCAGAAGCGGTG
CCGGAAAGCTGGCTGGAGTGCGATCTTCCTGAGGCCGATACTGTCGTCGTCCCCTCAAACTGGCAGATGC
ACGGTTACGATGCGCCCATCTACACCAACGTAACCTATCCCATTACGGTCAATCCGCCGTTTGTTCCCAC
GGAGAATCCGACGGGTTGTTACTCGCTCACATTTAATGTTGATGAAAGCTGGCTACAGGAAGGCCAGACG
CGAATTATTTTTGATGGCGTTGGAATT
Features (pLannotate 1.2.2; 17 found; start..end, strand, type, name):
      6..107     -  CDS            yciV (fragment): RNAAM_ECOLI - Also known as trpH From Escherichia coli (strain K12).
    183..211     +  promoter       tac promoter: strong E. coli promoter; hybrid between the trp and lac UV5 promoters
    219..235     +  protein_bind   lac operator: The lac repressor binds to the lac operator to inhibit transcription in E. coli. This inhibition can be relieved by adding lactose or isopropyl-β-D-thiogalactopyranoside (IPTG). lac repressor encoded by lacI
    258..911     +  CDS            GST26_SCHJA: Experimental evidence at protein level: Swiss-Prot protein existence level 1. GST isoenzymes appear to play a central role in the parasite detoxification system. Other functions are also suspected including a role in increasing the solubility of haematin in the parasite gut. From Schistosoma japonicum (Blood fluke).
    951..2453    +  CDS            Tnrc6a (fragment): TNR6A_MOUSE - Also known as Kiaa1460. Experimental evidence at protein level: Swiss-Prot protein existence level 1. Plays a role in RNA-mediated gene silencing by both micro- RNAs (miRNAs) and short interfering RNAs (siRNAs) (PubMed:22187428). Required for miRNA-dependent repression of translation and for siRNA- dependent endonucleolytic cleavage of complementary mRNAs by argonaute family proteins (PubMed:22187428). As a scaffolding protein, associates with argonaute proteins bound to partially complementary mRNAs, and can simultaneously recruit CCR4-NOT and PAN deadenylase complexes (By simil
   2484..2523    +  CDS            rop (fragment): Rop protein, which maintains plasmids at low copy number; rop
   2625..2665    +  misc_feature   bom (fragment): basis of mobility region from pBR322
   2770..2874    +  promoter       AmpR promoter: bla
   2875..3735    +  CDS            AmpR: β-lactamase; bla; confers resistance to ampicillin, carbenicillin, and related antibiotics
   3906..4494    +  rep_origin     ori: high-copy-number ColE1/pMB1/pBR322/pUC origin of replication
   4680..4731    -  misc_feature   bom (fragment): basis of mobility region from pBR322
   4738..4815    +  promoter       lacIq promoter: lacI (mutant); In the lacIq allele, a single base change in the promoter boosts expression of the lacI gene about 10-fold.
   4816..5898    +  CDS            lacI: lac repressor; lacI; The lac repressor binds to the lac operator to inhibit transcription in E. coli. This inhibition can be relieved by adding lactose or isopropyl-β-D-thiogalactopyranoside (IPTG).
   5911..5932    +  protein_bind   CAP binding site: CAP binding activates transcription in the presence of cAMP. E. coli catabolite activator protein
   5947..5977    +  promoter       lac promoter: promoter for the E. coli lac operon
   5985..6001    +  protein_bind   lac operator: The lac repressor binds to the lac operator to inhibit transcription in E. coli. This inhibition can be relieved by adding lactose or isopropyl-β-D-thiogalactopyranoside (IPTG). lac repressor encoded by lacI
   6021..6194    +  CDS            lacZα: LacZα fragment of β-galactosidase; lacZ fragment
