[The description below was written by a language model from this plasmid's Addgene catalogue record and pLannotate feature annotations shown in this document.]
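Description:
pGEX-6P-1-HsTNRC6A_1209-1709-F1359A_S is a bacterial expression plasmid for producing a GST-tagged fragment of human TNRC6A (GW182) in E. coli. The catalogue lists the backbone as unknown, but the plasmid name and the annotated features are consistent with a pGEX-6P-1-type vector. A tac promoter with a lac operator drives the Schistosoma japonicum glutathione S-transferase coding sequence. The TNRC6A insert lies just downstream on the same strand and would be expected to form an N-terminal GST fusion. A lacIq promoter and lacI gene on the plasmid supply lac repressor, so expression is held off until it is induced with IPTG. The plasmid replicates from a ColE1/pMB1-family origin and is selected with ampicillin through the bla gene. The record lists it as low copy. Remnants of rop, bom and a lac promoter/lacZα region are also annotated as backbone carry-over.

The insert spans residues 1209–1709 of TNRC6A, about 1.5 kb in the feature table. The annotation software matched it to the mouse orthologue, although the record states the species is human. As the name indicates, it carries an F1359A substitution. The depositor also notes one non-silent difference, K1578E, relative to the UniProt isoform 2 reference. TNRC6A is a scaffold protein in miRNA-mediated silencing that bridges Argonaute proteins to the CCR4-NOT and PAN deadenylase complexes. The associated publication concerns GW182 interactions with PABP and deadenylases. The record does not state the specific effect of F1359A, but a recombinant GST fusion like this is suited to purification on glutathione resin and to in vitro pull-down or binding assays that compare mutant and wild-type fragments. The depositor sequence may be theoretical rather than fully verified.
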