Addgene plasmid #147525: pGEX-6P-1-HsTNRC6A_1209-1709-F1359A_S
Purpose: Bacterial Expression of HsTNRC6A_1209-1709-F1359A
Depositing lab: Elisa Izaurralde. Depositing organization: Max Planck Institute for Developmental Biology. Publication: The interactions of GW182 proteins with PABP and deadenylases are required for both translational repression and degradation of miRNA targets. Huntzinger E, Kuzuoglu-Ozturk D, Braun JE, Eulalio A, Wohlbold L, Izaurralde E. Nucleic Acids Res. 2013 Jan;41(2):978-94. doi: 10.1093/nar/gks1078. Epub 2012 Nov 21. PubMed 23172285.
Backbone
  Vector backbone: Unknown
  Vector type: Bacterial Expression
Growth in bacteria
  Bacterial resistance: Ampicillin, 100 μg/mL
  Growth temperature: 37°C
  Growth strain: DH5alpha
  Copy number: Low Copy
Gene/Insert
  Gene/Insert name: HsTNRC6A_1209-1709-F1359A
  Species: H. sapiens (human)
  Mutation: one non silent mutation K1578E compared to the sequence of isoform2 given by Uniprot: Q8NDV7-2
  Entrez Gene: TNRC6A (a.k.a. CAGH26, FAME6, GW1, GW182, TNRC6)
  Cloning method: Unknown
Terms and licenses: Academic/Nonprofit Terms; Industry Terms: Not Available to Industry
Depositor comments: Plasmids from this collection were made available to the research community and donated after the lab closed. Please note that the sequence provided by the depositing laboratory may be theoretical/predicted or based on Sanger sequencing results. There may be discrepancies between sequencing results obtained by Addgene and the depositor sequence. If an Addgene verified sequence is not available, please contact before placing your order to request that our lab fully sequence the plasmid.
How to cite: pGEX-6P-1-HsTNRC6A_1209-1709-F1359A_S was a gift from Elisa Izaurralde (Addgene plasmid # 147525 ; http://n2t.net/addgene:147525 ; RRID:Addgene_147525)
